>Addgene plasmid #176756 | AAV-EF1a-jGCaMP8f-WPRE | addgene full sequence | sequence record 349049 | Addgene NGS Result
AAGGCCAGGAACCGTAAAAAGGCCGCGTTGCTGGCGTTTTTCCATAGGCTCCGCCCCCCTGACGAGCATC
ACAAAAATCGACGCTCAAGTCAGAGGTGGCGAAACCCGACAGGACTATAAAGATACCAGGCGTTTCCCCC
TGGAAGCTCCCTCGTGCGCTCTCCTGTTCCGACCCTGCCGCTTACCGGATACCTGTCCGCCTTTCTCCCT
TCGGGAAGCGTGGCGCTTTCTCATAGCTCACGCTGTAGGTATCTCAGTTCGGTGTAGGTCGTTCGCTCCA
AGCTGGGCTGTGTGCACGAACCCCCCGTTCAGCCCGACCGCTGCGCCTTATCCGGTAACTATCGTCTTGA
GTCCAACCCGGTAAGACACGACTTATCGCCACTGGCAGCAGCCACTGGTAACAGGATTAGCAGAGCGAGG
TATGTAGGCGGTGCTACAGAGTTCTTGAAGTGGTGGCCTAACTACGGCTACACTAGAAGAACAGTATTTG
GTATCTGCGCTCTGCTGAAGCCAGTTACCTTCGGAAAAAGAGTTGGTAGCTCTTGATCCGGCAAACAAAC
CACCGCTGGTAGCGGTGGTTTTTTTGTTTGCAAGCAGCAGATTACGCGCAGAAAAAAAGGATCTCAAGAA
GATCCTTTGATCTTTTCTACGGGGTCTGACGCTCAGTGGAACGAAAACTCACGTTAAGGGATTTTGGTCA
TGAGATTATCAAAAAGGATCTTCACCTAGATCCTTTTAAATTAAAAATGAAGTTTTAAATCAATCTAAAG
TATATATGAGTAAACTTGGTCTGACAGTTACCAATGCTTAATCAGTGAGGCACCTATCTCAGCGATCTGT
CTATTTCGTTCATCCATAGTTGCCTGACTCCCCGTCGTGTAGATAACTACGATACGGGAGGGCTTACCAT
CTGGCCCCAGTGCTGCAATGATACCGCGAGACCCACGCTCACCGGCTCCAGATTTATCAGCAATAAACCA
GCCAGCCGGAAGGGCCGAGCGCAGAAGTGGTCCTGCAACTTTATCCGCCTCCATCCAGTCTATTAATTGT
TGCCGGGAAGCTAGAGTAAGTAGTTCGCCAGTTAATAGTTTGCGCAACGTTGTTGCCATTGCTACAGGCA
TCGTGGTGTCACGCTCGTCGTTTGGTATGGCTTCATTCAGCTCCGGTTCCCAACGATCAAGGCGAGTTAC
ATGATCCCCCATGTTGTGCAAAAAAGCGGTTAGCTCCTTCGGTCCTCCGATCGTTGTCAGAAGTAAGTTG
GCCGCAGTGTTATCACTCATGGTTATGGCAGCACTGCATAATTCTCTTACTGTCATGCCATCCGTAAGAT
GCTTTTCTGTGACTGGTGAGTACTCAACCAAGTCATTCTGAGAATAGTGTATGCGGCGACCGAGTTGCTC
TTGCCCGGCGTCAATACGGGATAATACCGCGCCACATAGCAGAACTTTAAAAGTGCTCATCATTGGAAAA
CGTTCTTCGGGGCGAAAACTCTCAAGGATCTTACCGCTGTTGAGATCCAGTTCGATGTAACCCACTCGTG
CACCCAACTGATCTTCAGCATCTTTTACTTTCACCAGCGTTTCTGGGTGAGCAAAAACAGGAAGGCAAAA
TGCCGCAAAAAAGGGAATAAGGGCGACACGGAAATGTTGAATACTCATACTCTTCCTTTTTCAATATTAT
TGAAGCATTTATCAGGGTTATTGTCTCATGAGCGGATACATATTTGAATGTATTTAGAAAAATAAACAAA
TAGGGGTTCCGCGCACATTTCCCCGAAAAGTGCCACCTAAATTGTAAGCGTTAATATTTTGTTAAAATTC
GCGTTAAATTTTTGTTAAATCAGCTCATTTTTTAACCAATAGGCCGAAATCGGCAAAATCCCTTATAAAT
CAAAAGAATAGACCGAGATAGGGT
[37 nt withheld, positions 1915-1951]
AAAGAACGTGGACTCCAACGTCAAAGG
[49 nt withheld, positions 1979-2027]
T
[91 nt withheld, positions 2029-2119]
G
[124 nt withheld, positions 2121-2244]
CCCATTCGCCATTCAGGCTGCGCAACTGTTGGGAAGGGCGATCGGTGCGGGCCTCTTCGCTATTACGCCA
GCTGCGCGCTCGCTCGCTCACTGAGGCCGCCCGGGCAAAGCCCGGGCGTCGGGCGACCTTTGGTCGCCCG
GCCTCAGTGAGCGAGCGAGCGCGCAGAGAGGGAGTGGCCAACTCCATCACTAGGGGTTCCTTGTAGTTAA
TGATTAACCCGCCATGCTACTTATCTACGTAGCCATGCTCTAGGAAGATCCAAGCTTTGCAAAGATGGAT
AAAGTTTTAAACAGAGAGGAATCTTTGCAGCTAATGGACCTTCTAGGTCTTGAAAGGAGTGGGAATTGGC
TCCGGTGCCCGTCAGTGGGCAGAGCGCACATCGCCCACAGTCCCCGAGAAGTTGGGGGGAGGGGTCGGCA
ATTGAACCGGTGCCTAGAGAAGGTGGCGCGGGGTAAACTGGGAAAGTGATGTCGTGTACTGGCTCCGCCT
TTTTCCCGAGGGTGGGGGAGAACCGTATATAAGTGCAGTAGTCGCCGTGAACGTTCTTTTTCGCAACGGG
TTTGCCGCCAGAACACAGGTAAGTGCCGTGTGTGGTTCCCGCGGGCCTGGCCTCTTTACGGGTTATGGCC
CTTGCGTGCCTTGAATTACTTCCACCTGGCTGCAGTACGTGATTCTTGATCCCGAGCTTCGGGTTGGAAG
TGGGTGGGAGAGTTCGAGGCCTTGCGCTTAAGGAGCCCCTTCGCCTCGTGCTTGAGTTGAGGCCTGGCCT
GGGCGCTGGGGCCGCCGCGTGCGAATCTGGTGGCACCTTCGCGCCTGTCTCGCTGCTTTCGATAAGTCTC
TAGCCATTTAAAATTTTTGATGACCTGCTGCGACGCTTTTTTTCTGGCAAGATAGTCTTGTAAATGCGGG
CCAAGATCTGCACACTGGTATTTCGGTTTTTGGGGCCGCGGGCGGCGACGGGGCCCGTGCGTCCCAGCGC
ACATGTTCGGCGAGGCGGGGCCTGCGAGCGCGGCCACCGAGAATCGGACGGGGGTAGTCTCAAGCTGGCC
GGCCTGCTCTGGTGCCTGGCCTCGCGCCGCCGTGTATCGCCCCGCCCTGGGCGGCAAGGCTGGCCCGGTC
GGCACCAGTTGCGTGAGCGGAAAGATGGCCGCTTCCCGGCCCTGCTGCAGGGAGCTCAAAATGGAGGACG
CGGCGCTCGGGAGAGCGGGCGGGTGAGTCACCCACACAAAGGAAAAGGGCCTTTCCGTCCTCAGCCGTCG
CTTCATGTGACTCCACGGAGTACCGGGCGCCGTCCAGGCACCTCGATTAGTTCTCGAGCTTTTGGAGTAC
GTCGTCTTTAGGTTGGGGGGAGGGGTTTTATGCGATGGAGTTTCCCCACACTGAGTGGGTGGAGACTGAA
GTTAGGCCAGCTTGGCACTTGATGTAATTCTCCTTGGAATTTGCCCTTTTTGAGTTTGGATCTTGGTTCA
TTCTCAAGCCTCAGACAGTGGTTCAAAGTTTTTTTCTTCCATTTCAGGTGTCGTGGAATTCAAGCTGCTA
GCAAGGATCCACCCGCCACCATGCATCATCACCATCATCACACGCGTCGCAAGAAGACCTTCAAGGAGGT
GGCCACCGCCGTGAAGATCATCGCCCGCCTGATGGGCCTGAAGATCAACGTCTATATCAAGGCCGACAAG
CAGAAGAACGGCATCAAGGCGAACTTCCACATCCGCCACAACATCGAGGACGGCGGCGTGCAGCTCGCCT
ACCACTACCAGCAGAACACCCCCATCGGCGACGGCCCCGTGCTGCTGCCCGACAACCACTACCTGAGCGT
GGAGTCCAAACTTTCGAAAGACCCCAACGAGAAGCGCGATCACATGGTCCTGCTGGAGTTCGTGACCGCC
GCCGGGATCACTCTCGGCATGGACGAGCTGTACAAGGGCGGTACCGGAGGGAGCATGGTGAGCAAGGGCG
AGGAGCTGTTCACCGGGGTGGTGCCCATCCTGGTCGAGCTGGACGGCGACGTAAACGGCCACAAGTTCAG
CGTGTCCGGCGAGGGTGAGGGCGATGCCACCTACGGCAAGCTGACCCTGAAGTTCATCTGCACCACCGGC
AAGCTGCCCGTGCCCTGGCCCACCCTCGTGACCACCCTGACCTACGGCGTGCAGTGCTTCAGCCGCTACC
CCGACCACATGAAGCAGCACGACTTCTTCAAGTCCGCCATGCCCGAAGGCTACATCCAGGAGCGCACCAT
CTTCTTCAAGGACGACGGCAACTACAAGACCCGCGCCGAGGTGAAGTTCGAGGGCGACACCCTGGTGAAC
CGCATCGAGCTGAAGGGCATCGACTTCAAGGAGGACGGCAACATCCTGGGGCACAAGCTGGAGTACAACC
TGCCGGACCAACTGACTGAAGAGCAGATCGCAGAATTTAAAGAGGCTTTCTCCCTATTTGACAAGGACGG
GGATGGGACAATAACAACCAAGGAGCTGGGGACGGTGATGCGGTCTCTCGGACTGAACCCCACAGAAGCA
GAGCTGCAGGACATGATCAATGAAGTAGATGCCGACGGTGACGGCACAATCGACTTCCCTGAGTTCCTGA
CAATGATGGCAAGAAAAATGAAATACAGGGACACGGAAGAAGAAATTAGAGAAGCGTTCGGTGTGTTTGA
TAAGGATGGCAATGGCTACATCAGTGCAGCAGAGCTTCGCCACGTGATGACAAACCTTGGAGAGAAGTTA
ACAGATGAAGAGGTTGATGAAATGATCAGGGAAGCAGACATCGATGGGGATGGTCAGGTAAACTACGAAG
AGTTTGTACAAATGATGACAGCGAAGTAAAAGCTTATCGATAATCAACCTCTGGATTACAAAATTTGTGA
AAGATTGACTGGTATTCTTAACTATGTTGCTCCTTTTACGCTATGTGGATACGCTGCTTTAATGCCTTTG
TATCATGCTATTGCTTCCCGTATGGCTTTCATTTTCTCCTCCTTGTATAAATCCTGGTTGCTGTCTCTTT
ATGAGGAGTTGTGGCCCGTTGTCAGGCAACGTGGCGTGGTGTGCACTGTGTTTGCTGACGCAACCCCCAC
TGGTTGGGGCATTGCCACCACCTGTCAGCTCCTTTCCGGGACTTTCGCTTTCCCCCTCCCTATTGCCACG
GCGGAACTCATCGCCGCCTGCCTTGCCCGCTGCTGGACAGGGGCTCGGCTGTTGGGCACTGACAATTCCG
TGGTGTTGTCGGGGAAATCATCGTCCTTTCCTTGGCTGCTCGCCTGTGTTGCCACCTGGATTCTGCGCGG
GACGTCCTTCTGCTACGTCCCTTCGGCCCTCAATCCAGCGGACCTTCCTTCCCGCGGCCTGCTGCCGGCT
CTGCGGCCTCTTCCGCGTCTTCGCCTTCGCCCTCAGACGAGTCGGATCTCCCTTTGGGCCGCCTCCCCGC
ATCGATACCGTCGACCTCGACCCGGGCGGCCGCTTCGAGCAGACATGATAAGATACATTGATGAGTTTGG
ACAAACCACAACTAGAATGCAGTGAAAAAAATGCTTTATTTGTGAAATTTGTGATGCTATTGCTTTATTT
GTAACCATTATAAGCTGCAATAAACAAGTTAACAACAACAATTGCATTCATTTTATGTTTCAGGTTCAGG
GGGAGATGTGGGAGGTTTTTTAAAGCAAGTAAAACCTCTACAAATGTGGTAAAATCGATAAGGATCTTCC
TAGAGCATGGCTACGTAGATAAGTAGCATGGCGGGTTAATCATTAACTACAAGGAACCCCTAGTGATGGA
GTTGGCCACTCCCTCTCTGCGCGCTCGCTCGCTCACTGAGGCCGGGCGACCAAAGGTCGCCCGACGCCCG
GGCTTTGCCCGGGCGGCCTCAGTGAGCGAGCGAGCGCGCAGCTGCATTAATGAATCGGCCAACGCGCGGG
GAGAGGCGGTTTGCGTATTGGGCGCTCTTCCGCTTCCTCGCTCACTGACTCGCTGCGCTCGGTCGTTCGG
CTGCGGCGAGCGGTATCAGCTCACTCAAAGGCGGTAATACGGTTATCCACAGAATCAGGGGATAACGCAG
GAAAGAACATGTGAGCAAAAGGCCAGCAA
Features (pLannotate 1.2.2; 17 found; start..end, strand, type, name):
     39..627     -  rep_origin     ori: high-copy-number ColE1/pMB1/pBR322/pUC origin of replication
    798..1658    -  CDS            AmpR: β-lactamase; bla; confers resistance to ampicillin, carbenicillin, and related antibiotics
   1659..1763    -  promoter       AmpR promoter: bla
   1816..2244    -  rep_origin     f1 ori (sequence partly withheld): f1 bacteriophage origin of replication; arrow indicates direction of (+) strand synthesis
   2249..2318    -  CDS            lacZα (fragment): LacZα fragment of β-galactosidase; lacZ fragment
   2313..2445    -  repeat_region  AAV2 ITR (fragment): inverted terminal repeat of adeno-associated virus serotype 2 inverted
   2519..2585    +  CDS            small t antigen (fragment): SV40 (simian virus 40) small t antigen
   2611..2822    +  promoter       EF-1α core promoter: core promoter for human elongation factor EF-1α
   2823..3761    +  intron         EF-1α intron A: intron upstream of the start codon of human EF-1α
   3901..5071    +  CDS            GCaMP6s (fragment): improved fluorescent protein-based calcium sensor (Chen et al., 2013)
   5086..5674    +  misc_feature   WPRE: woodchuck hepatitis virus posttranscriptional regulatory element
   5675..5694    +  misc_feature   MCS (fragment): pBluescript multiple cloning site
   5723..5844    -  polyA_signal   SV40 poly(A) signal: SV40 polyadenylation signal
   5867..5935    -  CDS            large T antigen (fragment): large T antigen from SV40 (simian virus 40)
   6006..6139    +  repeat_region  AAV2 ITR: inverted terminal repeat of adeno-associated virus serotype 2 inverted
   6133..6189    -  CDS            lacI (fragment): lac repressor; lacI; The lac repressor binds to the lac operator to inhibit transcription in E. coli. This inhibition can be relieved by adding lactose or isopropyl-β-D-thiogalactopyranoside (IPTG).
   6191..6324    -  rep_origin     RSF ori (fragment): Plasmids containing the RSF 1030 origin of replication can be propagated in E. coli cells that contain additional plasmids with compatible origins.
