[The description below was written by a language model from this plasmid's Addgene catalogue record and pLannotate feature annotations shown in this document.]
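Description:
AAV-EF1a-jGCaMP8f-WPRE is an adeno-associated virus transfer plasmid for mammalian expression of the genetically encoded calcium indicator jGCaMP8f. The 6.3 kb plasmid is propagated in E. coli using a ColE1/pUC-type origin and selected with ampicillin through the β-lactamase gene and its native promoter. An f1 phage origin is also present in the backbone. The catalogue lists the plasmid as low copy even though the annotated origin is of the high-copy type. The expression cassette is flanked by AAV2 inverted terminal repeats, the cis elements needed for replication and packaging of the intervening DNA into AAV capsids when rep, cap and helper functions are supplied in trans.

Between the ITRs, the human EF-1α core promoter and its intron A drive strong, broadly active transcription of the 1,269 bp jGCaMP8f insert, which carries an N-terminal 6xHis tag. The sensor is a chimeric protein built from rat, chicken and jellyfish sequences, consistent with the GCaMP design in which a circularly permuted GFP is joined to calmodulin and a calmodulin-binding peptide so that fluorescence rises on calcium binding. The automated annotation labels this coding region as a GCaMP6s fragment, which reflects homology to a related sensor in the annotation database rather than a different insert. Downstream, a WPRE enhances transcript stability and expression, and an SV40 polyadenylation signal follows; it is annotated on the opposite strand. Short annotated fragments of SV40 T antigens, lacZα, lacI and an RSF origin appear to be cloning remnants or incidental matches. The construct is used to produce AAV for non-cell-type-restricted calcium imaging, and the record notes viral preparations in AAV1, AAV9 and retrograde serotypes.
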