Addgene plasmid #176756: AAV-EF1a-jGCaMP8f-WPRE
Purpose: AAV-mediated expression of GCaMP8f under the EF1a promoter
Depositing lab: Loren Looger. Depositing organization: HHMI, Janelia Research Campus.
Backbone
  Vector backbone: AAV
  Vector type: Mammalian Expression, AAV
Growth in bacteria
  Bacterial resistance: Ampicillin, 100 μg/mL
  Growth temperature: 30°C
  Growth strain: NEB Stable
  Copy number: Low Copy
Gene/Insert
  Gene/Insert name: jGCaMP8f
  Species: R. norvegicus (rat), G. gallus (chicken); A. victoria (jellyfish)
  Insert size (bp): 1269
  Promoter: EF1a
  Tag / fusion protein: 6xHis (N terminal on insert)
  Cloning method: Gibson Cloning
Terms and licenses: Academic/Nonprofit Terms; Industry Terms: Not Available to Industry
How to cite: AAV-EF1a-jGCaMP8f-WPRE was a gift from Loren Looger (Addgene plasmid # 176756 ; http://n2t.net/addgene:176756 ; RRID:Addgene_176756) For viral preps, please replace (Addgene plasmid # 176756) in the above sentence with: (Addgene viral prep # 176756-AAV1), (Addgene viral prep # 176756-AAV9), or (Addgene viral prep # 176756-AAVrg)
